>Addgene plasmid #60045 | pCI-FLAG-mRRP6 | addgene partial sequence | sequence record 99715 | pMT2-F 5'-TTGCCTTTCTCTCCACAGGT-3'
GAGTACTTAATACGACTCACTATAGGCTAGCCTCGAGAATTCACCATGGACTACAAAGACGATGACGACA
AGGCGCCTCCCAGTCCCCGGGAGCATCAGTCCGCGCCGGCGACCAGTGCGACCAAGCCTGACGCGGAGAT
GGTACTGCCTGGCTTCCCCGATGCAGACAGCTTCGTAAAGTTTGCACTTGGGTCGGTAGTGGCAGTTACC
AAGGCATCCGGGGGCCTGCCACAGTTCGGTGACGAGTATGATTTTTACAGAAGTTTCCCTGCCTTCCAGG
CATTCTGTGAGACACAAGGAGACAGGTTACTGCAGTGCATGAGTCGGGTAATGCAGTACCATGGCTGTCG
CAGCAACATCAAAGACCGAAGTAAAGTGACTGAATTGGAGGACAAGTTTGATTTATTAGTCGATACCAAT
GACGTGATATTGGAGAGAGTGGGCATGTTACTGGATGAAGCCTCCGGTGTGAACAAGCATCAGCAGCCTG
TCCTTCCTGCAGGGCTGCAGGTCCCCAAAACAATAGTATCCAGCTGGAATCGGAAGGCAGGAGAGTATGG
CAAAAAGGCAAAATCGGAGACTTTCCGACTGCTGCATGCAAAAAACATCGTGCGACCTCAGCTCAGGTTT
CGAGAGAAGATCGACAATTCTAACACACCATTTCTCCCGAAGATCTTTGTCAAACCCAATGCCCGGAAGC
CACTCCCTCTGGCTCTCTC
