>Addgene plasmid #60045 | pCI-FLAG-mRRP6 | addgene partial sequence | sequence record 99716 | EBV-rev 5'-GTGGTTTGTCCAAACTCATC-3'
GCGGCCGCCTATCTCTTTGGCCAGTTGTGGCGGAAGCCTCTGTCCGACTTTCCAACAGCAAATGACATGC
TTTTGTTTCCCACCGACTGTTTACATTTTTTGGCTCCAACACCTTTCTTGCCGGAAGGTGCCAGCTTATT
GGGGTCGAACTGGGAGGAAGGCTTGGATTTACTGTCCCCAGCAAAGGCCCTGAAGTCTGACTGGCTGTAG
TCATAGGGACTGAAGTCTTTCCCTGGGGGATCAGGGTCCTTGGCTTTCTTGGAGCTTTTTAGTCGTTTCT
TCTCCTGTTTTTGCTCTATAGTCCTCAGGTCACTGGTGGCTCGTTCTCTCTTCTTAGTAGCATTTTCTAG
CGCGGCCTGCTGCCGCACAGGGATAGCCTGTTCCAGCACACCGGCTGCAGCCTCCTCCTTCGCCTCCTCC
CGGGCAGCTGTTTGCTCAGCTACCTTCTTCTTGGTTGCTTCTTTAGGTTCTTTCTGGACCTGGACCTGGC
TGGCCAGCTTCCAGCGGTTGCTGATTTCATAGATTTTCGAAGAAGGATCAAACTTTGCTGCTTGAGAGAT
GTGGGCCTTGTGTTCCAGAGAAGGCAGGAACATCCGAAATGGGTTTTCAAAGGACTGCATTATGTTCTGG
GCTTTTTTCTGGGCCACCGTCAATGGAGTCTTTCCACCTTCCTCAGTGTTAGGTTCACTGAACAGAGTGA
TGACGGCTGTGGCAAGGAGGCATCCGGCATCCACAGAGGTCTCTTCTTTGCCCTCAGTGAATAGGCTTGG
CTGCTTCTGAAGTGGCAGGGTCCCATCAGTTGAGGTGTTCTGGTAGTTATCTGGA
