[The description below was written by a language model from this plasmid's Addgene catalogue record.]
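Description:
pCI-FLAG-mRRP6 is a mammalian expression plasmid built on the pCI backbone (about 4 kb), carrying a roughly 2.7 kb insert for a total size of about 6.7 kb. It is propagated in E. coli as a high-copy plasmid under ampicillin selection. The record lists no mammalian selection marker, so it appears best suited to transient transfection, although this is not stated explicitly. No feature table is provided, so details of the backbone elements (origin of replication, polyadenylation signal, any intron) cannot be confirmed from the record itself.

The payload is the mouse RRP6 coding sequence, corresponding to the gene Exosc10 (also known as PM/Scl-100), which encodes a 3′-to-5′ exoribonuclease associated with the nuclear RNA exosome. The open reading frame is fused to an N-terminal FLAG epitope and was inserted by restriction cloning between EcoRI and NotI sites; whether those sites remain intact is not recorded. Part of the plasmid was derived from a commercially sourced clone. Transcription is driven by the CMV promoter, which gives strong constitutive expression in most mammalian cell lines. A T7 primer is listed for sequencing from the 5′ side of the insert.

The FLAG tag allows the exogenous protein to be detected by immunoblotting or immunofluorescence and recovered by immunoprecipitation with anti-FLAG antibodies, separately from endogenous RRP6. The construct was deposited in connection with work on a surveillance pathway that monitors microRNA precursors during microRNA synthesis, so it suits overexpression, interaction and purification studies of RRP6 in RNA quality control.
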