Addgene plasmid #60045: pCI-FLAG-mRRP6
Purpose: Mammalian expression of FLAG-tagged mouse RRP6
Depositing lab: Zissimos Mourelatos. Depositing organization: University of Pennsylvania. Publication: A MicroRNA Precursor Surveillance System in Quality Control of MicroRNA Synthesis. Liu X, Zheng Q, Vrettos N, Maragkakis M, Alexiou P, Gregory BD, Mourelatos Z. Mol Cell. 2014 Aug 27. pii: S1097-2765(14)00610-8. doi: 10.1016/j.molcel.2014.07.017. PubMed 25175028.
Backbone
  Vector backbone: pCI
  Backbone size w/o insert (bp): 4000
  Total vector size (bp): 6700
  Vector type: Mammalian Expression
Growth in bacteria
  Bacterial resistance: Ampicillin, 100 μg/mL
  Growth temperature: 37°C
  Growth strain: DH5alpha
  Copy number: High Copy
Gene/Insert
  Gene/Insert name: RRP6
  Species: M. musculus (mouse)
  Insert size (bp): 2700
  Entrez Gene: Exosc10 (a.k.a. RP23-331P21.1, PM-Scl, PM/Scl-100, Pmscl2, RRP6, p2, p3, p4)
  Promoter: CMV
  Tag / fusion protein: FLAG (N terminal on insert)
  Cloning method: Restriction Enzyme; 5′ cloning site EcoRI (unknown if destroyed); 3′ cloning site NotI (unknown if destroyed)
  Sequencing primers: 5′ T7
Resource information
  A portion of this plasmid was derived from a plasmid made by: Open Biosystems
Terms and licenses: Academic/Nonprofit Terms; Industry Terms: Not Available to Industry
How to cite: pCI-FLAG-mRRP6 was a gift from Zissimos Mourelatos (Addgene plasmid # 60045 ; http://n2t.net/addgene:60045 ; RRID:Addgene_60045)
